>Addgene plasmid #54966 | mCherry-Actin-7 | addgene full sequence | sequence record 483074 | Addgene NGS Result
CGTTACATAACTTACGGTAAATGGCCCGCCTGGCTGACCGCCCAACGACCCCCGCCCATTGACGTCAATA
ATGACGTATGTTCCCATAGTAACGCCAATAGGGACTTTCCATTGACGTCAATGGGTGGAGTATTTACGGT
AAACTGCCCACTTGGCAGTACATCAAGTGTATCATATGCCAAGTACGCCCCCTATTGACGTCAATGACGG
TAAATGGCCCGCCTGGCATTATGCCCAGTACATGACCTTATGGGACTTTCCTACTTGGCAGTACATCTAC
GTATTAGTCATCGCTATTACCATGGTGATGCGGTTTTGGCAGTACATCAATGGGCGTGGATAGCGGTTTG
ACTCACGGGGATTTCCAAGTCTCCACCCCATTGACGTCAATGGGAGTTTGTTTTGGCACCAAAATCAACG
GGACTTTCCAAAATGTCGTAACAACTCCGCCCCATTGACGCAAATGGGCGGTAGGCGTGTACGGTGGGAG
GTCTATATAAGCAGAGCTGGTTTAGTGAACCGTCAGATCCGCTAGCGCTACCGGTCGCCACCATGGTGAG
CAAGGGCGAGGAGGATAACATGGCCATCATCAAGGAGTTCATGCGCTTCAAGGTGCACATGGAGGGCTCC
GTGAACGGCCACGAGTTCGAGATCGAGGGCGAGGGCGAGGGCCGCCCCTACGAGGGCACCCAGACCGCCA
AGCTGAAGGTGACCAAGGGTGGCCCCCTGCCCTTCGCCTGGGACATCCTGTCCCCTCAGTTCATGTACGG
CTCCAAGGCCTACGTGAAGCACCCCGCCGACATCCCCGACTACTTGAAGCTGTCCTTCCCCGAGGGCTTC
AAGTGGGAGCGCGTGATGAACTTCGAGGACGGCGGCGTGGTGACCGTGACCCAGGACTCCTCCCTGCAGG
ACGGCGAGTTCATCTACAAGGTGAAGCTGCGCGGCACCAACTTCCCCTCCGACGGCCCCGTAATGCAGAA
GAAGACCATGGGCTGGGAGGCCTCCTCCGAGCGGATGTACCCCGAGGACGGCGCCCTGAAGGGCGAGATC
AAGCAGAGGCTGAAGCTGAAGGACGGCGGCCACTACGACGCTGAGGTCAAGACCACCTACAAGGCCAAGA
AGCCCGTGCAGCTGCCCGGCGCCTACAACGTCAACATCAAGTTGGACATCACCTCCCACAACGAGGACTA
CACCATCGTGGAACAGTACGAACGCGCCGAGGGCCGCCACTCCACCGGCGGCATGGACGAGCTGTACAAG
TCCGGACTCAGATCTCGAGCTATGGATGATGATATCGCCGCGCTCGTCGTCGACAACGGCTCCGGCATGT
GCAAGGCCGGCTTCGCGGGCGACGATGCCCCCCGGGCCGTCTTCCCCTCCATCGTGGGGCGCCCCAGGCA
CCAGGGCGTGATGGTGGGCATGGGTCAGAAGGATTCCTATGTGGGCGACGAGGCCCAGAGCAAGAGAGGC
ATCCTCACCCTGAAGTACCCCATCGAGCACGGCATCGTCACCAACTGGGACGACATGGAGAAAATCTGGC
ACCACACCTTCTACAATGAGCTGCGTGTGGCTCCCGAGGAGCACCCCGTGCTGCTGACCGAGGCCCCCCT
GAACCCCAAGGCCAACCGCGAGAAGATGACCCAGATCATGTTTGAGACCTTCAACACCCCAGCCATGTAC
GTTGCTATCCAGGCTGTGCTATCCCTGTACGCCTCTGGCCGTACCACTGGCATCGTGATGGACTCCGGTG
ACGGGGTCACCCACACTGTGCCCATCTACGAGGGGTATGCCCTCCCCCATGCCATCCTGCGTCTGGACCT
GGCTGGCCGGGACCTGACTGACTACCTCATGAAGATCCTCACCGAGCGCGGCTACAGCTTCACCACCACG
GCCGAGCGGGAAATCGTGCGTGACATTAAGGAGAAGCTGTGCTACGTCGCCCTGGACTTCGAGCAAGAGA
TGGCCACGGCTGCTTCCAGCTCCTCCCTGGAGAAGAGCTACGAGCTGCCTGACGGCCAGGTCATCACCAT
TGGCAATGAGCGGTTCCGCTGCCCTGAGGCACTCTTCCAGCCTTCCTTCCTGGGCATGGAGTCCTGTGGC
ATCCACGAAACTACCTTCAACTCCATCATGAAGTGTGACGTGGACATCCGCAAAGACCTGTACGCCAACA
CAGTGCTGTCTGGCGGCACCACCATGTACCCTGGCATTGCCGACAGGATGCAGAAGGAGATCACTGCCCT
GGCACCCAGCACAATGAAGATCAAGATCATTGCTCCTCCTGAGCGCAAGTACTCCGTGTGGATCGGCGGC
TCCATCCTGGCCTCGCTGTCCACCTTCCAGCAGATGTGGATCAGCAAGCAGGAGTATGACGAGTCCGGCC
CCTCCATCGTCCACCGCAAATGCTTCTAGGGATCCACCGGATCTAGATAACTGATCATAATCAGCCATAC
CACATTTGTAGAGGTTTTACTTGCTTTAAAAAACCTCCCACACCTCCCCCTGAACCTGAAACATAAAATG
AATGCAATTGTTGTTGTTAACTTGTTTATTGCAGCTTATAATGGTTACAAATAAAGCAATAGCATCACAA
ATTTCACAAATAAAGCATTTTTTTCACTGCATTCTAGTTGTGGTTTGTCCAAACTCATCAATGTATCTTA
ACGCGTAAATTGTAAGCGTTAATATTTTGTTAAAATTCGCGTTAAATTTTTGTTAAATCAGCTCATTTTT
TAACCAATAGGCCGAAATCGGCAAAATCCCTTATAAATCAAAAGAATAGACCGAGATAGGGT
[37 nt withheld, positions 2793-2829]
AAAGAACGTGGACTCCAACGTCAAAGG
[49 nt withheld, positions 2857-2905]
T
[91 nt withheld, positions 2907-2997]
G
[124 nt withheld, positions 2999-3122]
CAGGTGGCACTTTTCGGGGAAATGTGCGCGGAACCCCTATTTGTTTATTTTTCTAAATACATTCAAATAT
GTATCCGCTCATGAGACAATAACCCTGATAAATGCTTCAATAATATTGAAAAAGGAAGAGTCCTGAGGCG
GAAAGAACCAGCTGTGGAATGTGTGTCAGTTAGGGTGTGGAAAGTCCCCAGGCTCCCCAGCAGGCAGAAG
TATGCAAAGCATGCATCTCAATTAGTCAGCAACCAGGTGTGGAAAGTCCCCAGGCTCCCCAGCAGGCAGA
AGTATGCAAAGCATGCATCTCAATTAGTCAGCAACCATAGTCCCGCCCCTAACTCCGCCCATCCCGCCCC
TAACTCCGCCCAGTTCCGCCCATTCTCCGCCCCATGGCTGACTAATTTTTTTTATTTATGCAGAGGCCGA
GGCCGCCTCGGCCTCTGAGCTATTCCAGAAGTAGTGAGGAGGCTTTTTTGGAGGCCTAGGCTTTTGCAAA
GATCGATCAAGAGACAGGATGAGGATCGTTTCGCATGATTGAACAAGATGGATTGCACGCAGGTTCTCCG
GCCGCTTGGGTGGAGAGGCTATTCGGCTATGACTGGGCACAACAGACAATCGGCTGCTCTGATGCCGCCG
TGTTCCGGCTGTCAGCGCAGGGGCGCCCGGTTCTTTTTGTCAAGACCGACCTGTCCGGTGCCCTGAATGA
ACTGCAAGACGAGGCAGCGCGGCTATCGTGGCTGGCCACGACGGGCGTTCCTTGCGCAGCTGTGCTCGAC
GTTGTCACTGAAGCGGGAAGGGACTGGCTGCTATTGGGCGAAGTGCCGGGGCAGGATCTCCTGTCATCTC
ACCTTGCTCCTGCCGAGAAAGTATCCATCATGGCTGATGCAATGCGGCGGCTGCATACGCTTGATCCGGC
TACCTGCCCATTCGACCACCAAGCGAAACATCGCATCGAGCGAGCACGTACTCGGATGGAAGCCGGTCTT
GTCGATCAGGATGATCTGGACGAAGAGCATCAGGGGCTCGCGCCAGCCGAACTGTTCGCCAGGCTCAAGG
CGAGCATGCCCGACGGCGAGGATCTCGTCGTGACCCATGGCGATGCCTGCTTGCCGAATATCATGGTGGA
AAATGGCCGCTTTTCTGGATTCATCGACTGTGGCCGGCTGGGTGTGGCGGACCGCTATCAGGACATAGCG
TTGGCTACCCGTGATATTGCTGAAGAGCTTGGCGGCGAATGGGCTGACCGCTTCCTCGTGCTTTACGGTA
TCGCCGCTCCCGATTCGCAGCGCATCGCCTTCTATCGCCTTCTTGACGAGTTCTTCTGAGCGGGACTCTG
GGGTTCGAAATGACCGACCAAGCGACGCCCAACCTGCCATCACGAGATTTCGATTCCACCGCCGCCTTCT
ATGAAAGGTTGGGCTTCGGAATCGTTTTCCGGGACGCCGGCTGGATGATCCTCCAGCGCGGGGATCTCAT
GCTGGAGTTCTTCGCCCACCCTAGGGGGAGGCTAACTGAAACACGGAAGGAGACAATACCGGAAGGAACC
CGCGCTATGACGGCAATAAAAAGACAGAATAAAACGCACGGTGTTGGGTCGTTTGTTCATAAACGCGGGG
TTCGGTCCCAGGGCTGGCACTCTGTCGATACCCCACCGAGACCCCATTGGGGCCAATACGCCCGCGTTTC
TTCCTTTTCCCCACCCCACCCCCCAAGTTCGGGTGAAGGCCCAGGGCTCGCAGCCAACGTCGGGGCGGCA
GGCCCTGCCATAGCCTCAGGTTACTCATATATACTTTAGATTGATTTAAAACTTCATTTTTAATTTAAAA
GGATCTAGGTGAAGATCCTTTTTGATAATCTCATGACCAAAATCCCTTAACGTGAGTTTTCGTTCCACTG
AGCGTCAGACCCCGTAGAAAAGATCAAAGGATCTTCTTGAGATCCTTTTTTTCTGCGCGTAATCTGCTGC
TTGCAAACAAAAAAACCACCGCTACCAGCGGTGGTTTGTTTGCCGGATCAAGAGCTACCAACTCTTTTTC
CGAAGGTAACTGGCTTCAGCAGAGCGCAGATACCAAATACTGTTCTTCTAGTGTAGCCGTAGTTAGGCCA
CCACTTCAAGAACTCTGTAGCACCGCCTACATACCTCGCTCTGCTAATCCTGTTACCAGTGGCTGCTGCC
AGTGGCGATAAGTCGTGTCTTACCGGGTTGGACTCAAGACGATAGTTACCGGATAAGGCGCAGCGGTCGG
GCTGAACGGGGGGTTCGTGCACACAGCCCAGCTTGGAGCGAACGACCTACACCGAACTGAGATACCTACA
GCGTGAGCTATGAGAAAGCGCCACGCTTCCCGAAGGGAGAAAGGCGGACAGGTATCCGGTAAGCGGCAGG
GTCGGAACAGGAGAGCGCACGAGGGAGCTTCCAGGGGGAAACGCCTGGTATCTTTATAGTCCTGTCGGGT
TTCGCCACCTCTGACTTGAGCGTCGATTTTTGTGATGCTCGTCAGGGGGGCGGAGCCTATGGAAAAACGC
CAGCAACGCGGCCTTTTTACGGTTCCTGGCCTTTTGCTGGCCTTTTGCTCACATGTTCTTTCCTGCGTTA
TCCCCTGATTCTGTGGATAACCGTATTACCGCCATGCATTAGTTATTAATAGTAATCAATTACGGGGTCA
TTAGTTCATAGCCCATATATGGAGTTCCG
Features (pLannotate 1.2.2; 16 found; start..end, strand, type, name):
      1..304     +  enhancer       CMV enhancer: human cytomegalovirus immediate early enhancer
    305..508     +  promoter       CMV promoter: human cytomegalovirus (CMV) immediate early promoter
    553..1260    +  CDS            mCherry: mCherry is a basic (constitutively fluorescent) red fluorescent protein published in 2004, derived from Discosoma sp.. It is reported to be a very rapidly-maturing monomer with low acid sensitivity.
   1261..1281    +  misc_feature   MCS (fragment): multiple cloning site
   1282..2406    +  CDS            ACTB: ACTB_BOVIN - Experimental evidence at protein level: Swiss-Prot protein existence level 1. Actin is a highly conserved protein that polymerizes to produce filaments that form cross-linked networks in the cytoplasm of cells. Actin exists in both monomeric (G-actin) and polymeric (F-actin) forms, both forms playing key functions, such as cell motility and contraction. In addition to their role in the cytoplasmic cytoskeleton, G- and F-actin also localize in the nucleus, and regulate gene transcription and motility and repair of damaged DNA. From Bos taurus (Bovine).
   2432..2516    +  CDS            large T antigen (fragment): large T antigen from SV40 (simian virus 40)
   2539..2660    +  polyA_signal   SV40 poly(A) signal: SV40 polyadenylation signal
   2694..3122    -  rep_origin     f1 ori (sequence partly withheld): f1 bacteriophage origin of replication; arrow indicates direction of (+) strand synthesis
   3149..3253    +  promoter       AmpR promoter: bla
   3255..3612    +  promoter       SV40 promoter: SV40 enhancer and early promoter
   3647..4441    +  CDS            NeoR/KanR: aminoglycoside phosphotransferase from Tn5; aph(3')-II (or nptII); confers resistance to neomycin, kanamycin, and G418 (Geneticin®)
   4462..4614    +  CDS            ble (fragment): BLE_KLEPN - Experimental evidence at protein level: Swiss-Prot protein existence level 1. Binding protein with a strong affinity to the bleomycin family of antibiotics. Binds to CL990; an antimitotic-antibiotic compound. From Klebsiella pneumoniae.
   4673..4720    +  polyA_signal   HSV TK poly(A) signal: herpes simplex virus thymidine kinase polyadenylation signal (Cole and Stacy, 1985)
   4811..4827    -  polyA_signal   bGH poly(A) signal (fragment): bovine growth hormone polyadenylation signal
   5049..5637    +  rep_origin     ori: high-copy-number ColE1/pMB1/pBR322/pUC origin of replication
   5752..5811    +  enhancer       CMV enhancer (fragment): human cytomegalovirus immediate early enhancer
