[The description below was written by a language model from this plasmid's Addgene catalogue record and pLannotate feature annotations shown in this document.]
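Description:
mCherry-Actin-7 is a mammalian expression plasmid that produces human beta-actin (ACTB) fused at its N terminus to the red fluorescent protein mCherry, built on an mCherry C1-type cloning backbone. The fully sequenced plasmid is about 5.8 kb. It is propagated in E. coli through a high-copy ColE1/pUC-type origin and also carries an f1 phage origin. A single NeoR/KanR cassette (Tn5 aminoglycoside phosphotransferase) serves both hosts. A bacterial bla-type promoter placed just upstream of the SV40 enhancer/early promoter drives kanamycin resistance in bacteria, while the SV40 promoter drives G418 resistance in mammalian cells. This cassette is terminated by the HSV TK polyadenylation signal.

The expression unit consists of the CMV immediate early enhancer and promoter, followed by the mCherry coding sequence, a 21-nucleotide remnant of the multiple cloning site and the actin open reading frame. The remnant acts as a short linker, which probably corresponds to the "7" in the name as a seven-residue spacer, though the record does not say so. An SV40 poly(A) signal ends the transcript. The annotation software matched the actin sequence to the bovine protein, reflecting the extreme conservation of beta-actin, whereas the catalogue entry specifies the human gene. Short fragments annotated as large T antigen, ble and bGH poly(A) appear to be backbone remnants rather than functional elements.

The fusion protein incorporates into the actin cytoskeleton, so the plasmid serves as a localization marker for imaging actin filaments and their dynamics in transfected cells. The recorded excitation and emission maxima are 587 nm and 610 nm, and G418 selection allows stable lines to be derived.
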