Addgene plasmid #54966: mCherry-Actin-7
Purpose: Localization: Actin, Excitation: 587, Emission: 610
Depositing lab: Michael Davidson. Depositing organization: Florida State University, Tallahassee.
Backbone
  Vector backbone: mCherry
  Backbone size w/o insert (bp): 4750
  Vector type: Mammalian Expression
  Selectable markers: Neomycin (select with G418)
Growth in bacteria
  Bacterial resistance: Kanamycin, 50 μg/mL
  Growth temperature: 37°C
  Growth strain: DH5alpha
  Copy number: High Copy
Gene/Insert
  Gene/Insert name: Actin (alt name: NM_001101.3)
  Species: H. sapiens (human)
  Entrez Gene: ACTB (a.k.a. BKRNS, BNS, BRWS1, CSMH, DDS1, PS1TP5BP1, THC8)
  Promoter: CMV
  Tag / fusion protein: mCherry (N terminal on backbone)
  Cloning method: Unknown
  Sequencing primers: 5′ CMV-F; 3′ SV40pA-R
Terms and licenses: Academic/Nonprofit Terms; Industry Terms: Not Available to Industry
Depositor comments: . Excitation = 587; Emission = 610
How to cite: mCherry-Actin-7 was a gift from Michael Davidson (Addgene plasmid # 54966 ; http://n2t.net/addgene:54966 ; RRID:Addgene_54966)
