>Addgene plasmid #54966 | mCherry-Actin-7 | depositor partial sequence | sequence record 85353 | insert sequence
GACGTCAGATCCGCTAGCGCTACCGGTCGCCACCATGGTGAGCAAGGGCGAGGAGGATAACATGGCCATC
ATCAAGGAGTTCATGCGCTTCAAGGTGCACATGGAGGGCTCCGTGAACGGCCACGAGTTCGAGATCGAGG
GCGAGGGCGAGGGCCGCCCCTACGAGGGCACCCAGACCGCCAAGCTGAAGGTGACCAAGGGTGGCCCCCT
GCCCTTCGCCTGGGACATCCTGTCCCCTCAGTTCATGTACGGCTCCAAGGCCTACGTGAAGCACCCCGCC
GACATCCCCGACTACTTGAAGCTGTCCTTCCCCGAGGGCTTCAAGTGGGAGCGCGTGATGAACTTCGAGG
ACGGCGGCGTGGTGACCGTGACCCAGGACTCCTCCCTGCAGGACGGCGAGTTCATCTACAAGGTGAAGCT
GCGCGGCACCAACTTCCCCTCCGACGGCCCCGTAATGCAGAAGAAGACCATGGGCTGGGAGGCCTCCTCC
GAGCGGATGTACCCCGAGGACGGCGCCCTGAAGGGCGAGATCAAGCAGAGGCTGAAGCTGAAGGACGGCG
GCCACTACGACGCTGAGGTCAAGACCACCTACAAGGCCAAGAAGCCCGTGCAGCTGCCCGGCGCCTACAA
CGTCAACATCAAGTTGGACATCACCTCCCACAACGAGGACTACACCATCGTGGAACAGTACGAACGCGCC
GAGGGCCGCCACTCCACCGGCGGCATGGACGAGCTGTACAAGTCCGGACTCAGATCTCGAGCTATGGATG
ATGATATCGCCGCGCTCGTCGTCGACAACGGCTCCGGCATGTGCAAGGCCGGCTTCGCGGGCGACGATGC
CCCCCGGGCCGTCTTCCCCTCCATCGTGGGGCGCCCCAGGCACCAGGGCGTGATGGTGGGCATGGGTCAG
AAGGATTCCTATGTGGGCGACGAGGCCCAGAGCAAGAGAGGCATCCTCACCCTGAAGTACCCCATCGAGC
ACGGCATCGTCACCAACTGGGACGACATGGAGAAAATCTGGCACCACACCTTCTACAATGAGCTGCGTGT
GGCTCCCGAGGAGCACCCCGTGCTGCTGACCGAGGCCCCCCTGAACCCCAAGGCCAACCGCGAGAAGATG
ACCCAGATCATGTTTGAGACCTTCAACACCCCAGCCATGTACGTTGCTATCCAGGCTGTGCTATCCCTGT
ACGCCTCTGGCCGTACCACTGGCATCGTGATGGACTCCGGTGACGGGGTCACCCACACTGTGCCCATCTA
CGAGGGGTATGCCCTCCCCCATGCCATCCTGCGTCTGGACCTGGCTGGCCGGGACCTGACTGACTACCTC
ATGAAGATCCTCACCGAGCGCGGCTACAGCTTCACCACCACGGCCGAGCGGGAAATCGTGCGTGACATTA
AGGAGAAGCTGTGCTACGTCGCCCTGGACTTCGAGCAAGAGATGGCCACGGCTGCTTCCAGCTCCTCCCT
GGAGAAGAGCTACGAGCTGCCTGACGGCCAGGTCATCACCATTGGCAATGAGCGGTTCCGCTGCCCTGAG
GCACTCTTCCAGCCTTCCTTCCTGGGCATGGAGTCCTGTGGCATCCACGAAACTACCTTCAACTCCATCA
TGAAGTGTGACGTGGACATCCGCAAAGACCTGTACGCCAACACAGTGCTGTCTGGCGGCACCACCATGTA
CCCTGGCATTGCCGACAGGATGCAGAAGGAGATCACTGCCCTGGCACCCAGCACAATGAAGATCAAGATC
ATTGCTCCTCCTGAGCGCAAGTACTCCGTGTGGATCGGCGGCTCCATCCTGGCCTCGCTGTCCACCTTCC
AGCAGATGTGGATCAGCAAGCAGGAGTATGACGAGTCCGGCCCCTCCATCGTCCACCGCAAATGCTTCTA
GGGATCCACCGGATCTAGATAACTGATCATAATCAGCCATACCACATTG
