>Addgene plasmid #54966 | mCherry-Actin-7 | addgene partial sequence | sequence record 98952 | mCherry-F 5'-ccccgtaatgcagaagaaga-3'
CCCCGAGGACGGCGCCCTGAAGGGCGAGATCAAGCAGAGGCTGAAGCTGAAGGACGGCGGCCACTACGAC
GCTGAGGTCAAGACCACCTACAAGGCCAAGAAGCCCGTGCAGCTGCCCGGCGCCTACAACGTCAACATCA
AGTTGGACATCACCTCCCACAACGAGGACTACACCATCGTGGAACAGTACGAACGCGCCGAGGGCCGCCA
CTCCACCGGCGGCATGGACGAGCTGTACAAGTCCGGACTCAGATCTCGAGCTATGGATGATGATATCGCC
GCGCTCGTCGTCGACAACGGCTCCGGCATGTGCAAGGCCGGCTTCGCGGGCGACGATGCCCCCCGGGCCG
TCTTCCCCTCCATCGTGGGGCGCCCCAGGCACCAGGGCGTGATGGTGGGCATGGGTCAGAAGGATTCCTA
TGTGGGCGACGAGGCCCAGAGCAAGAGAGGCATCCTCACCCTGAAGTACCCCATCGAGCACGGCATCGTC
ACCAACTGGGACGACATGGAGAAAATCTGGCACCACACCTTCTACAATGAGCTGCGTGTGGCTCCCGAGG
AGCACCCCGTGCTGCTGACCGAGGCCCCCCTGAACCCCAAGGCCAACCGCGAGAAGATGACCCAGATCAT
GTTTGAGACCTTCAACACCCCAGCCATGTACGTTGCTATCCAGGCTGTGCTATCCCTGTACGCCTCTGGC
CGTACCACTGGCATCGTGATGGACTCCGGTGACGGGGTCACCCACACTGTGCCCATCTACGAGGGGTATG
CCCTCCCCCATGCCATCCTGCGTCTGGACCTGGCTGGCCGGGACCTGACTGACTACCTCATGAAGATCCT
CACCGAGCGCGGCTACAGCTTCACCACCACGGCCGAGCGG
